Addgene plasmid #123977: MTK0_047
Purpose: Encodes the Cas9 hCLYBL homology destination with Hygromycin resistance cassette GFP dropout destination vector as a type 0 part to be used in the MTK system
Depositing lab: Hana El-Samad. Publication: A Toolkit for Rapid Modular Construction of Biological Circuits in Mammalian Cells. Fonseca JP, Bonny AR, Kumar GR, Ng AH, Town J, Wu QC, Aslankoohi E, Chen SY, Dods G, Harrigan P, Osimiri LC, Kistler AL, El-Samad H. ACS Synth Biol. 2019 Nov 15;8(11):2593-2606. doi: 10.1021/acssynbio.9b00322. Epub 2019 Nov 5. PubMed 31686495.
Backbone
  Vector backbone: self-made
  Vector type: Mammalian Expression
Growth in bacteria
  Bacterial resistance: Kanamycin, 50 μg/mL
  Growth temperature: 37°C
  Growth strain: DH5alpha
  Copy number: Unknown
Gene/Insert
  Gene/Insert name: hCLYBL CAS9 Destination - HygroR
  Species: Synthetic
  Cloning method: Restriction Enzyme; 5′ cloning site unknown (unknown if destroyed); 3′ cloning site unknown (unknown if destroyed)
Terms and licenses: Academic/Nonprofit Terms; Industry Terms: Not Available to Industry
Depositor comments: Please visit https://www.biorxiv.org/content/10.1101/506188v2 for BioRxiv preprint
How to cite: MTK0_047 was a gift from Hana El-Samad (Addgene plasmid # 123977 ; http://n2t.net/addgene:123977 ; RRID:Addgene_123977)
