[The description below was written by a language model from this plasmid's Addgene catalogue record and pLannotate feature annotations shown in this document.]
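Description:
MTK0_047 is a 6.8 kb destination vector from the Mammalian Toolkit (MTK), a modular hierarchical cloning system for building genetic circuits in mammalian cells. It is classed as a type 0 part and serves as the recipient backbone for constructs intended for Cas9-assisted integration at the human CLYBL locus, a site generally used as a genomic safe harbour. The backbone is described as self-made. It is propagated in E. coli through a high-copy ColE1/pUC-type origin and selected with kanamycin via an aph(3')-Ia KanR gene.

The cloning position is occupied by a GFP dropout cassette: a superfolder GFP coding sequence followed by the bacterial rrnB T1 and T7Te terminators. In toolkits of this kind, the cassette makes bacterial colonies fluorescent until it is replaced by the assembled parts, so correct assemblies can be picked as non-fluorescent colonies. The bacterial promoter driving it is not annotated, and the record gives the cloning sites as unknown.

Downstream lies a mammalian selection cassette in which a partial CMV enhancer and truncated CMVd2 promoter drive a hygromycin phosphotransferase gene, terminated by the bGH polyadenylation signal. This allows hygromycin selection of cells that have integrated the payload.

The hCLYBL homology arms named in the catalogue entry are not picked up by the automated annotation. They presumably lie in the unannotated stretches flanking the dropout and hygromycin cassettes, but the record does not define their positions. No Cas9 or guide RNA element is annotated, which suggests the nuclease is supplied separately, with this plasmid acting as the homology-directed repair donor.
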