Features (pLannotate 1.2.2; 9 found; start..end, strand, type, name):
   1654..2367    +  CDS            superfolder GFP: GFP variant that folds robustly even when fused to poorly folded proteins (Pédelacq et al., 2006)
   2379..2450    +  terminator     rrnB T1 terminator: transcription terminator T1 from the E. coli rrnB gene
   2466..2493    +  terminator     T7Te terminator: phage T7 early transcription terminator
   2896..2961    +  enhancer       CMV enhancer (fragment): human cytomegalovirus immediate early enhancer; contains an 18-bp deletion relative to the standard CMV enhancer
   3027..3078    +  promoter       CMVd2 promoter: truncated human cytomegalovirus (CMV) immediate early promoter that yields moderately reduced expression relative to the full-length promoter
   3112..4133    +  CDS            HygR (fragment): aminoglycoside phosphotransferase from E. coli; aph(4)-Ia; confers resistance to hygromycin
   4152..4359    +  polyA_signal   bGH poly(A) signal: bovine growth hormone polyadenylation signal
   5372..6187    -  CDS            KanR: aminoglycoside phosphotransferase; aph(3')-Ia; confers resistance to kanamycin in bacteria or G418 (Geneticin®) in eukaryotes
   6412..245     +  rep_origin     ori (across the origin): high-copy-number ColE1/pMB1/pBR322/pUC origin of replication
>Addgene plasmid #123977 | MTK0_047 | addgene full sequence | sequence record 264211
GCTTGGAGCGAACGACCTACACCGAACTGAGATACCTACAGCGTGAGCTATGAGAAAGCGCCACGCTTCC
CGAAGGGAGAAAGGCGGACAGGTATCCGGTAAGCGGCAGGGTCGGAACAGGAGAGCGCACGAGGGAGCTT
CCAGGGGGAAACGCCTGGTATCTTTATAGTCCTGTCGGGTTTCGCCACCTCTGACTTGAGCGTCGATTTT
TGTGATGCTCGTCAGGGGGGCGGAGCCTATGGAAAAACGCCAGCAACGCGGCCTTTTTACGGTTCCTGGC
CTTTTGCTGGCCTTTTGCTCACATGTTCTTTCCTGCGTTATCCCCTGATTCTGTGGATAACCGTGCGGCC
GCCAATAGCCTTATACCTCCTCATCTCAAAACTTATTACAAAACCACAGTTTTCAAAACAGTGTGGTACT
GCACATATATAGACCAATGGACTAGGATAGAGAGCCCATAAGTAAACCCTTGTATGTATGGTCAGCAGGA
GAATCATGCCAATGGGCCAATATACATTCTGACCCACAGTTTCATAATAAAATAAAATGGTTGTGGTTGT
AAGCCACTATGTTTCAGAGTGGTTTGTTACACAGCAATAAATAACTAATATAGTAGGCATACCATCAAGT
CCAAAGTAGGTAGAGAAGAATGTAAATAGCAGAGCAAAACAGCATGACTGGTGGCTGGGAGGCTTAAAAC
TGGGACAGGATCAGAGTCATGAAAGAAGTCAAAGAAATGGTTCAGAAGTAAGGCTGAGACTGACTTACAA
AAGCTGAAAGTCCCTTTAAGTTGGTGTTTGGTGCATTGGCAGGGGCAGGTATGGTGACTTAAAAGAGCCA
TGCTCAACAAGATCAAGCACAACACAATCACGGGTCACCCCAGCAGACCTTAGCGAGTCTAGCCATTTCT
TTGGTGGTGGTCACAGTCATGCTTCAGCCCAGTTTCCACTTGGACAAATGGTACATATTTTCAATGAGAT
GAAAATTAAGATACAATCCATGTGCTCAGAGAGTGATCACAGCTCTGACTAAACACTGTGCCCCAAAGTG
TTGAGGAATTGGGAAAACCTAGCTGAGTTAGTGGTCTGTTTTCTGTTACAATAAAGCTCATAATGAAAAT
TAGCCTTCTTTGTTCTTCCCCAAGTCTTTCTTTCTAGACGAAACTACTTTCAACTGTTTTAACTTCCTTA
CTGTTAACTTCCATATTTCTAGATAGTATGGTCAGACTGTTATTTCTTGACTTTTAAATGTAAGATATTA
TCTACTGACTTCCTTCTATGTAAGATGAGGATTGAGCTCTCTTACCCTTCCCCTGAATTCGCATCTAGAC
TGATGAGACGTGGTAGAGCCACAAACAGCCGGTACAAGCAACGATCTCCAGGACCATCTGAATCATGCGC
GGATGACACGAACTCACGACGGCGATCACAGACATTAACCCACAGTACAGACACTGCGACAACGTGGCAA
TTCGTCGCAATACAACGGAAAGTGAAACGTGATTTCATGCGTCATTTTGAACATTTTGTAAATCTTATTT
AATAATGTGTGCGGCAATTCACATTTAATTTATGAATGTTTTCTTAACATCGCGGCAACTCAAGAAACGG
CAGGTTCGGATCTTAGCTACTAGAGAAAGAGGAGAAATACTAGATGCGTAAAGGCGAAGAGCTGTTCACT
GGTGTCGTCCCTATTCTGGTGGAACTGGATGGTGATGTCAACGGTCATAAGTTTTCCGTGCGTGGCGAGG
GTGAAGGTGACGCAACTAATGGTAAACTGACGCTGAAGTTCATCTGTACTACTGGTAAACTGCCGGTTCC
TTGGCCGACTCTGGTAACGACGCTGACTTATGGTGTTCAGTGCTTTGCTCGTTATCCGGACCATATGAAG
CAGCATGACTTCTTCAAGTCCGCCATGCCGGAAGGCTATGTGCAGGAACGCACGATTTCCTTTAAGGATG
ACGGCACGTACAAAACGCGTGCGGAAGTGAAATTTGAAGGCGATACCCTGGTAAACCGCATTGAGCTGAA
AGGCATTGACTTTAAAGAGGACGGCAATATCCTGGGCCATAAGCTGGAATACAATTTTAACAGCCACAAT
GTTTACATCACCGCCGATAAACAAAAAAATGGCATTAAAGCGAATTTTAAAATTCGCCACAACGTGGAGG
ATGGCAGCGTGCAGCTGGCTGATCACTACCAGCAAAACACTCCAATCGGTGATGGTCCTGTTCTGCTGCC
AGACAATCACTATCTGAGCACGCAAAGCGTTCTGTCTAAAGATCCGAACGAGAAACGCGATCATATGGTT
CTGCTGGAGTTCGTAACCGCAGCGGGCATCACGCATGGTATGGATGAACTGTACAAATGACCAGGCATCA
AATAAAACGAAAGGCTCAGTCGAAAGACTGGGCCTTTCGTTTTATCTGTTGTTTGTCGGTGAACGCTCTC
TACTAGAGTCACACTGGCTCACCTTCGGGTGGGCCTTTCTGCGTTTATAGCTGGAAATCTGCTCGTCAGT
GGTGCTCACACTGACGAATCATGTACAGATCATACCGATGACTGCCTGGCGACTCACAACTAAGCAAGAC
AGCCGGAACCAGCGCCGGCGAACACCACTGCATATATGGCATATCACAACAGTCCACGTCTCAAGCAGTT
ACAGAGATGTTACGAACCCTGAACAGGTTGACTATTAATTGTGTCTGCTTGATGTGGACACCAGGTGGCG
CTGGACATCAGATTTGGAGAGGCAGTTGTCTAGGGAACCGGGCTCTGTGCCAGCGCAGGAGGCAGGCTGG
CTCTCCTATTCCAGGGATGCTCATCCAGGAAGGAAAGGTTGCATGCTGGACACACTAACCTTACAGCGGT
GGGCTCTATGGGGTACCTACGTAGGTACATAACTTACGGTAAATGGCCCGCCTGGCTGACCGCCCAACGA
CCCCCGCCCATTGACGTCAATGGGAGTTTGTTTTGGCACCAAAATCAACGGGACTTTCCAAAATGTCGTA
ACAACTCCGCCCCATTGACGCAAATGGGCGGTAGGCGTGTACGGTGGGAGGTCTATATAAGCAGAGCTCG
TTTAGTGAACCGTCAGATAGCCACCATGGGTAAAAAGCCTGAACTCACCGCGACGTCTGTCGAGAAGTTT
CTGATCGAAAAGTTCGACAGCGTGTCCGACCTGATGCAGCTCTCGGAGGGCGAAGAATCTCGTGCTTTCA
GCTTCGATGTAGGAGGGCGTGGATATGTCCTGCGGGTAAATAGCTGCGCCGATGGTTTCTACAAAGATCG
TTATGTTTATCGGCACTTTGCATCGGCCGCGCTCCCGATTCCGGAAGTGCTTGACATTGGGGAATTTAGC
GAGAGCCTGACCTATTGCATCTCCCGCCGTGCACAGGGTGTCACGTTGCAAGACCTGCCTGAAACCGAAC
TGCCCGCTGTTCTGCAACCGGTCGCGGAGGCCATGGATGCGATCGCTGCGGCCGATCTTAGCCAGACGAG
CGGGTTCGGCCCATTCGGACCGCAAGGAATCGGTCAATACACTACATGGCGTGATTTCATATGCGCGATT
GCTGATCCCCATGTGTATCACTGGCAAACTGTGATGGACGACACCGTCAGTGCGTCCGTCGCGCAGGCTC
TCGATGAGCTGATGCTTTGGGCCGAGGACTGCCCCGAAGTCCGGCACCTCGTGCACGCGGATTTCGGCTC
CAACAATGTCCTGACGGACAATGGCCGCATAACAGCGGTCATTGACTGGAGCGAGGCGATGTTCGGGGAT
TCCCAATACGAGGTCGCCAACATCTTCTTCTGGAGGCCGTGGTTGGCTTGTATGGAGCAGCAGACGCGCT
ACTTCGAGCGGAGGCATCCGGAGCTTGCAGGATCGCCGCGGCTCCGGGCGTATATGCTCCGCATTGGTCT
TGACCAACTCTATCAGAGCTTGGTTGACGGCAATTTCGATGATGCAGCTTGGGCGCAGGGTCGATGCGAC
GCAATCGTCCGATCCGGAGCCGGGACTGTCGGGCGTACACAAATCGCCCGCAGAAGCGCGGCCGTCTGGA
CCGATGGCTGTGTAGAAGTACTCGCCGATAGTGGAAACCGACGCCCCAGCACTCGTCCGAGGGCAAAGGA
ATAACTCGAGCGACGCCTCGACTGTGCCTTCTAGTTGCCAGCCATCTGTTGTTTGCCCCTCCCCCGTGCC
TTCCTTGACCCTGGAAGGTGCCACTCCCACTGTCCTTTCCTAATAAAATGAGGAAATTGCATCGCATTGT
CTGAGTAGGTGTCATTCTATTCTGGGGGGTGGGGTGGGGCAGGACAGCAAGGGGGAGGATTGGGAAGACA
ATAGCAGGCATGCTGGGGATGCGGTGGGCTCTATGAGTTCCTCATCCTTCCAACATAAATATATTTTGGG
ATTATATCAACATTCAATGTTACTTAAAGTGACCTTGTAAATATTTTCACAACTGAGCCATGTTTGATTT
GTATACTTATGTTTACTTTACTGTTTTTCCTGAAGTTAATAATTGCCTTGAATTTATTTATTTCTTTAAA
AATGTTTCATTACTCAGGACTGTAGTTTACATTACGATTCTTTGTGTTATACAGTTGATGGGTTTCTTTT
CTTTCTTAATTTCTTTAAAAAATAGAGATGGGGTCTTACTATATTACCCAGGCTGGTCTTGAAGTCCTGG
GCTCAAGTGATCTTCCTGTCTCAGCCTACCAAGTAGCTGAGACTATAGGTGCAAAAAAGCCACTATACCT
GGCTAGTTTACAGGTTTTAACAAATGCATTATGCCACGTATCCATTATTACAGGATCACACAAGATATTT
TCATTACCCTGAAAGCATCCCTGTGTTCCACCAATTCATCCTGCCTCCATGAGCCGCTGGCAACCACTGA
TCTCTATAGTTTTGCCTTTTCTAAAATGTCATATAATTGGAATCATACAGTCTGTAGCATTTTCAGACTA
GCTTTTAAAATTTGGCAATATGCATTTAAGGTTCCTCCTTAAATGTGAAGGGCATAGCCAATGTGGCTTG
ATAGCTCATTTCTTTTTATTGGTGAATATTTCATTGTCTGGATGTTCCACAGTTTGTTTATCCATTCACC
TATTCAATTTGCTTTTTTTCTGTGTATCTATCACTAATTCAATACTGGACTCTCCAACAGAGCCCACTTA
TATGAGGTACCTGGAGTAGTCAGACTGATAGAGACAGAAACTAGATTGGTGGTTGCCAGGGGCAGAGAGG
AAGGGGAATGAGGAGTTATTGCTTCAAGAATACAAAGTTTCACTTTTTAAGATGAAAGGTTTTCTGGAGG
TAGATGGTGGTGCCGAGCGGCCGCGTGTTACAACCAATTAACCAATTCTGATTAGAAAAACTCATCGAGC
ATCAAATGAAACTGCAATTTATTCATATCAGGATTATCAATACCATATTTTTGAAAAAGCCGTTTCTGTA
ATGAAGGAGAAAACTCACCGAGGCAGTTCCATAGGATGGCAAGATCCTGGTATCGGTCTGCGATTCCGAC
TCGTCCAACATCAATACAACCTATTAATTTCCCCTCGTCAAAAATAAGGTTATCAAGTGAGAAATCACCA
TGAGTGACGACTGAATCCGGTGAGAATGGCAAAAGCTTATGCATTTCTTTCCAGACTTGTTCAACAGGCC
AGCCATTACGCTCGTCATCAAAATCACTCGCATCAACCAAACCGTTATTCATTCGTGATTGCGCCTGAGC
GAGGCGAAATACGCGATCGCTGTTAAAAGGACAATTACAAACAGGAATCGAATGCAACCGGCGCAGGAAC
ACTGCCAGCGCATCAACAATATTTTCACCTGAATCAGGATATTCTTCTAATACCTGGAATGCTGTTTTCC
CGGGGATCGCAGTGGTGAGTAACCATGCATCATCAGGAGTACGGATAAAATGCTTGATGGTCGGAAGAGG
CATAAATTCCGTCAGCCAGTTTAGTCTGACCATCTCATCTGTAACATCATTGGCAACGCTACCTTTGCCA
TGTTTCAGAAACAACTCTGGCGCATCGGGCTTCCCATACAATCGATAGATTGTCGCACCTGATTGCCCGA
CATTATCGCGAGCCCATTTATACCCATATAAATCAGCATCCATGTTGGAATTTAATCGCGGCCTGGAGCA
AGACGTTTCCCGTTGAATATGGCTCATAACACCCCTTGTATTACTGTTTATGTAAGCAGACAGTTTTATT
GTTCATGATGATATATTTTTATCTTGTGCAATGTAACATCAGAGATTTTGAGACACAACGTGGCTTTGTT
GAATAAATCGAACTTTTGCTGAGTTGAAGGATCAGTCATGACCAAAATCCCTTAACGTGAGTTTTCGTTC
CACTGAGCGTCAGACCCCGTAGAAAAGATCAAAGGATCTTCTTGAGATCCTTTTTTTCTGCGCGTAATCT
GCTGCTTGCAAACAAAAAAACCACCGCTACCAGCGGTGGTTTGTTTGCCGGATCAAGAGCTACCAACTCT
TTTTCCGAAGGTAACTGGCTTCAGCAGAGCGCAGATACCAAATACTGTTCTTCTAGTGTAGCCGTAGTTA
GGCCACCACTTCAAGAACTCTGTAGCACCGCCTACATACCTCGCTCTGCTAATCCTGTTACCAGTGGCTG
CTGCCAGTGGCGATAAGTCGTGTCTTACCGGGTTGGACTCAAGACGATAGTTACCGGATAAGGCGCAGCG
GTCGGGCTGAACGGGGGGTTCGTGCACACAGCCCA
